Addgene plasmid #230345: AiP15055 - pAAV-AiE1431m-minBG-SYFP2-P2A-3XFLAG-10aa-H2B-WPRE3-BGHpA (Alias: CN5055)
Purpose: AiE1431m is an enhancer sequence, designed to drive AAV-mediated transgene expression in specific populations of brain cells
Depositing lab: Allen Institute for Brain Science & Boaz Levi. Depositing organization: Allen Institute. Publication: A suite of enhancer AAVs and transgenic mouse lines for genetic access to cortical cell types. Ben-Simon Y, Hooper M, Narayan S, Daigle TL, Dwivedi D, Way SW, Oster A, Stafford DA, Mich JK, Taormina MJ, Martinez RA, Opitz-Araya X, Roth JR, Alexander JR, Allen S, Amster A, Arbuckle J, Ayala A, Baker PM, Bakken TE, Barcelli T, Barta S, Bendrick J, Bertagnolli D, Bielstein C, Bishwakarma P, Bowlus J, Boyer G, Brouner K, Casian B, Casper T, Chakka AB, Chakrabarty R, Chance RK, Chavan S, Clark M, Colbert K, Collman F, Daniel S, Departee M, DiValentin P, Donadio N, Dotson N, Egdorf T, Fliss T, Gabitto M, Garcia J, Gary A, Gasperini M, Gloe J, Goldy J, Gore BB, Graybuck L, Greisman N, Haeseleer F, Halterman C, Haradon Z, Hastings SD, Helback O, Ho W, Hockemeyer D, Huang C, Huff S, Hunker A, Johansen N, Jones D, Juneau Z, Kalmbach B, Kannan M, Khem S, Kussick E, Kutsal R, Larsen R, Lee C, Lee AY, Leibly M, Lenz GH, Li S, Liang E, Lusk N, Madigan Z, Malloy J, Malone J, McCue R, Melchor J, Mollenkopf T, Moosman S, Morin E, Newman D, Ng L, Ngo K, Omstead V, Otto S, Oyama A, Pena N, Pham T, Phillips E, Pom CA, Potekhina L, Ransford S, Ray PL, Rette D, Reynoldson C, Rimorin C, Rocha D, Ruiz A, Sanchez REA, Sawyer L, Sedeno-Cortes A, Sevigny JP, Shapovalova N, Shepard N, Shulga L, Sigler AR, Siverts L, Soliman S, Somasundaram S, Staats B, Stewart K, Szelenyi E, Tieu M, Trader C, Tran A, van Velthoven CTJ, Walker M, Wang Y, Weed N, Wirthlin M, Wood T, Wynalda B, Yao Z, Zhou T, Ariza J, Dee N, Reding M, Ronellenfitch K, Mufti S, Sunkin SM, Smith KA, Esposito L, Waters J, Thyagarajan B, Yao S, Lein ES, Zeng H, Levi BP, Ngai J, Ting JT, Tasic B. Cell. 2025 May 16:S0092-8674(25)00513-6. doi: 10.1016/j.cell.2025.05.002. PubMed 40403729.
Backbone
  Vector backbone: pAAV2
  Vector type: AAV
Growth in bacteria
  Bacterial resistance: Ampicillin, 100 μg/mL
  Growth temperature: 37°C
  Growth strain: NEB Stable
  Copy number: High Copy
Gene/Insert
  Gene/Insert name: SYFP2-P2A-3XFLAG-10aa-H2B
  Species: Synthetic
  Promoter: minBG
  Cloning method: Gibson Cloning
Terms and licenses: Academic/Nonprofit Terms; Industry Terms: Not Available to Industry
How to cite: AiP15055 - pAAV-AiE1431m-minBG-SYFP2-P2A-3XFLAG-10aa-H2B-WPRE3-BGHpA (Alias: CN5055) was a gift from Allen Institute for Brain Science & Boaz Levi (Addgene plasmid # 230345 ; http://n2t.net/addgene:230345 ; RRID:Addgene_230345)
