[The description below was written by a language model from this plasmid's Addgene catalogue record and pLannotate feature annotations shown in this document.]
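Description:
AiP15055 (alias CN5055) is an AAV transfer plasmid built on a pAAV2 backbone, in which AAV2 inverted terminal repeats flank an enhancer-driven reporter cassette for packaging into recombinant AAV. The 5,862 nt plasmid is maintained in E. coli through a high-copy ColE1/pUC-type origin with ampicillin selection (AmpR under its own bla promoter), and it also carries an f1 phage origin. The automated annotation detects the right ITR in full but only short fragments of the left ITR. It also reports short telR/telL, bom and rop fragment matches in the backbone. A small reverse-strand match to human TMPRSS3 lies in the region upstream of the reporter, where the enhancer would be expected. This is most likely an incidental similarity rather than a coding element.

The payload begins with AiE1431m, an enhancer sequence designed to direct AAV-mediated expression to specific populations of brain cells. It is placed upstream of the minBG minimal promoter, which supplies a basal transcription start while leaving specificity to the enhancer. Neither of these elements is individually annotated in the feature table, and the record does not state which cell population the enhancer targets. They drive a single synthetic open reading frame: the yellow fluorescent protein SYFP2, a P2A self-cleaving peptide, then a 3xFLAG tag joined by a 10-amino-acid linker to human histone H2B. Ribosomal skipping at P2A should yield free SYFP2 alongside a separate chromatin-bound, FLAG-tagged nuclear marker. This combination suits visualising labelled cells and detecting or tagging their nuclei via the epitope. A shortened WPRE3 element boosts transcript expression and the bovine growth hormone polyadenylation signal terminates the message. The construct belongs to a suite of enhancer AAVs developed for genetic access to cortical cell types.
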