Features (pLannotate 1.2.2; 21 found; start..end, strand, type, name):
     12..39      +  repeat_region  AAV2 ITR (fragment): inverted terminal repeat of adeno-associated virus serotype 2 inverted
     68..95      +  repeat_region  AAV2 ITR (fragment): inverted terminal repeat of adeno-associated virus serotype 2 inverted
    191..334     -  CDS            TMPRSS3 (fragment): TMPS3_HUMAN - Also known as ECHOS1, TADG12. Experimental evidence at protein level: Swiss-Prot protein existence level 1. Probable serine protease that plays a role in hearing. Acts as a permissive factor for cochlear hair cell survival and activation at the onset of hearing and is required for saccular hair cell survival (By similarity). Activates ENaC (in vitro). From Homo sapiens (Human).
   1221..1937    +  CDS            SYFP2: SYFP2 is a basic (constitutively fluorescent) yellow fluorescent protein published in 2006, derived from Aequorea victoria. It is reported to be a very rapidly-maturing monomer with moderate acid sensitivity.
   2016..2081    +  CDS            3xFLAG: three tandem FLAG® epitope tags, followed by an enterokinase cleavage site
   2112..2489    +  CDS            H2B: human histone H2B; HIST1H2BJ
   2523..2680    +  misc_feature   WPRE (fragment): woodchuck hepatitis virus posttranscriptional regulatory element
   2686..2766    +  misc_feature   WPRE (fragment): woodchuck hepatitis virus posttranscriptional regulatory element
   2783..2894    +  polyA_signal   bGH poly(A) signal: bovine growth hormone polyadenylation signal
   3012..3152    +  repeat_region  AAV2 ITR: inverted terminal repeat of adeno-associated virus serotype 2 inverted
   3159..3186    +  misc_feature   telR: telR; telomeric sequence from coliphage N15
   3187..3214    +  misc_feature   telL: telL; telomeric sequence from coliphage N15
   3215..3264    -  misc_feature   bom (fragment): basis of mobility region from pBR322
   3283..3738    +  rep_origin     f1 ori (sequence partly withheld): f1 bacteriophage origin of replication; arrow indicates direction of (+) strand synthesis
   3739..3788    -  misc_feature   bom (fragment): basis of mobility region from pBR322
   3890..3925    -  CDS            rop (fragment): Rop protein, which maintains plasmids at low copy number; rop
   4020..4124    +  promoter       AmpR promoter: bla
   4125..4985    +  CDS            AmpR: β-lactamase; bla; confers resistance to ampicillin, carbenicillin, and related antibiotics
   5156..5744    +  rep_origin     ori: high-copy-number ColE1/pMB1/pBR322/pUC origin of replication
   5801..5828    +  misc_feature   telR: telR; telomeric sequence from coliphage N15
   5829..5856    +  misc_feature   telL: telL; telomeric sequence from coliphage N15
>Addgene plasmid #230345 | AiP15055 - pAAV-AiE1431m-minBG-SYFP2-P2A-3XFLAG-10aa-H2B-WPRE3-BGHpA (Alias: CN5055) | addgene full sequence | sequence record 473478 | Addgene NGS Result
CCTGCAGGCAGCTGCGCGCTCGCTCGCTCACTGAGGCCGCCCGGGCGTCGGGCGACCTTTGGTCGCCCGG
CCTCAGTGAGCGAGCGAGCGCGCAGAGAGGGAGTGGCCAACTCCATCACTAGGGGTTCCTGCGGCCGCAC
GCGTGACAATGCTATCTCAATGTATAAGATGACTACTGGCCTATATTTACCTGACAAGAATCTATTCCTC
CTTCTTCATATCCTGCACATATCATACTTTCAGTGATGTTGTATTCTGGCAGCTGTTGCTGGCACTTTTC
ATTGGATATAAGAGGAACATCAGCTTCTTTCAGCACATCAACAGTAGAACCTGCTTGAAATGGGAAATGC
AGACAGCCAGTCAGTAATGATTAACAGGCATCCTCGAATGAAACGCCATCCATCTGATTTATCCCAGCAT
TTTGCTCTCATTATCAAGTACTATGTGGATGTATAATGGAACTAACTACCAACCTTGCACTTTCAAGTAC
ATAATAAACCCATCTGTGCACTTTGGTAAATGGAGAGCATTTCTTTCTTCCTTTCCTAAGGGGTAGTAAG
AATTGTGGATTGGACTAGGGTGGTCTTTTAGGCATTCTCAGTATTTTTTAAAGAGTTACAGTGTTGCTGG
TAGAAAGGAAGTCTGCCAGCACAAAGTGTTCATTCATGGAAATCAGCACAGATTTGGATATCCAGAAGAG
CTTTTCATCCAGCACCTGAGGAGGTGCTCCCTCCTGTATAAAGGCATTCAGCTCCTTTGTGGTTCTGTGT
GTGCGAGAGCAGGTGCACGCTGAACAGGGGACAAAGCCAGCTGAACTGTGCTCTACTCTTGGGGCAATAT
GCTTGCCATCCCAGGCAGGTGAAGAGAAAGGAAGCATATTTCAGCATTGTGTGTTTGCATTTGTTTTATC
ACAAATCACTCACTGCAAGGATGAACCTCTCCTTACTAAACTACTGTTCCCAAGAAGCTTGTGAAGCAAG
CAGGTGTTAGTACCTTCAGAAAAGGAACATAAGCATTTATTCATGATTAGCAATTCTCTTTGATGTCACA
AAAGGGATAGAAACTTAAGTGTAACTTATTATATCTGTCAGGCAGTATTGTAAAACTATATACAATCCCA
TGAGCTCGGGCTGGGCATAAAAGTCAGGGCAGAGCCATCTATTGCTTACATTTGCTTCTGGGATCCAGAT
CTTTCGAAGCTAGCGCTACCGGTCGCCACCATGGTCTCCAAGGGCGAGGAGCTGTTCACCGGGGTGGTGC
CCATCCTGGTCGAGCTGGACGGCGATGTCAACGGCCACAAGTTCAGCGTGTCCGGCGAGGGCGAGGGCGA
TGCCACCTACGGCAAGCTGACCCTGAAGCTGATCTGCACCACCGGCAAGCTGCCCGTGCCCTGGCCCACC
CTCGTGACCACCCTGGGCTACGGCGTGCAGTGCTTCGCCCGCTACCCCGACCACATGAAGCAGCACGACT
TCTTCAAGTCCGCCATGCCCGAAGGCTACGTCCAGGAGCGCACCATCTTCTTCAAAGACGACGGCAACTA
CAAGACCCGCGCCGAGGTGAAGTTCGAGGGCGACACCCTGGTGAACCGCATCGAGCTGAAGGGCATCGAC
TTCAAGGAGGACGGCAACATCCTGGGGCACAAGCTGGAGTACAACTACAACAGCCACAACGTCTATATCA
CCGCCGACAAGCAGAAGAACGGCATCAAGGCCAACTTCAAGATCCGCCACAACATCGAGGACGGCGGCGT
GCAGCTCGCCGACCACTACCAGCAGAACACCCCCATCGGCGACGGCCCCGTGCTGCTGCCCGACAACCAC
TACCTGAGCTACCAGTCCAAGCTGAGCAAAGACCCCAACGAGAAGCGCGATCACATGGTCCTGCTGGAGT
TCGTGACCGCCGCCGGGATCACTCTCGGCATGGACGAGCTGTACAAGGGCTCTGGTGCTACCAACTTCTC
ACTGTTGAAACAGGCAGGGGATGTAGAGGAGAATCCAGGGCCTGGTGCTAGTGGAGACTACAAAGACCAT
GACGGAGATTATAAAGATCATGACATCGATTACAAGGATGACGATGACAAGTCCGGACTCAGATCTGGAG
GCTCCGGAGGCCCAGAGCCAGCGAAGTCTGCTCCCGCCCCGAAAAAGGGCTCCAAGAAGGCGGTGACTAA
GGCGCAGAAGAAAGGCGGCAAGAAGCGCAAGCGCAGCCGCAAGGAGAGCTATTCCATCTATGTGTATAAG
GTTCTGAAGCAGGTCCACCCTGACACCGGCATTTCGTCCAAGGCCATGGGCATCATGAACTCGTTTGTGA
ACGACATTTTCGAGCGCATCGCAGGTGAGGCTTCCCGCCTGGCGCATTACAACAAGCGCTCGACCATCAC
CTCCAGGGAGATCCAGACGGCCGTGCGCCTGCTGCTGCCTGGGGAGTTGGCCAAGCACGCCGTGTCCGAG
GGTACTAAGGCCATCACCAAGTACACCAGCGCTAAGTAATGAGGCGCGCCGCGGCCGCGAATTCGATATC
ATAATCAACCTCTGGATTACAAAATTTGTGAAAGATTGACTGGTATTCTTAACTATGTTGCTCCTTTTAC
GCTATGTGGATACGCTGCTTTAATGCCTTTGTATCATGCTATTGCTTCCCGTATGGCTTTCATTTTCTCC
TCCTTGTATAAATCCTGGTTAGTTCTTGCCACGGCGGAACTCATCGCCGCCTGCCTTGCCCGCTGCTGGA
CAGGGGCTCGGCTGTTGGGCACTGACAATTCCGTGGCTCGAGAGATCTTCGACTGTGCCTTCTAGTTGCC
AGCCATCTGTTGTTTGCCCCTCCCCCGTGCCTTCCTTGACCCTGGAAGGTGCCACTCCCACTGTCCTTTC
CTAATAAAATGAGGAAATTGCATCGCATTGTCTGAGTAGGTGTCATTCTATTCTGGGGGGTGGGGTGGGG
CAGGACAGCAAGGGGGAGGATTGGGAAGACAATAGCAGGCATGAGATCTCACGTGCGGACCGAGCGGCCG
CAGGAACCCCTAGTGATGGAGTTGGCCACTCCCTCTCTGCGCGCTCGCTCGCTCACTGAGGCCGGGCGAC
CAAAGGTCGCCCGACGCCCGGGCTTTGCCCGGGCGGCCTCAGTGAGCGAGCGAGCGCGCAGCTGCCTGCA
GGGGCGCCTATCAGCACACAATTGCCCATTATACGCGCGTATAATGGACTATTGTGTGCTGATATGATGC
GGTATTTTCTCCTTACGCATCTGTGCGGTATTTCACACCGCATA
[95 nt withheld, positions 3265-3359]
T
[46 nt withheld, positions 3361-3406]
C
[141 nt withheld, positions 3408-3548]
CCTTTGACGTTGGAGTCCACGTTCTTT
[37 nt withheld, positions 3576-3612]
ACTCTATCTCGGGCTATTCTTTTGATTTATAAGGGATTTTGCCGATTTCGGTCTATTGGTTAAAAAATGA
GCTGATTTAACAAAAATTTAACGCGAATTTTAACAAAATATTAACGTTTACAATTTTATGGTGCACTCTC
AGTACAATCTGCTCTGATGCCGCATAGTTAAGCCAGCCCCGACACCCGCCAACACCCGCTGACGCGCCCT
GACGGGCTTGTCTGCTCCCGGCATCCGCTTACAGACAAGCTGTGACCGTCTCCGGGAGCTGCATGTGTCA
GAGGTTTTCACCGTCATCACCGAAACGCGCGAGACGAAAGGGCCTCGTGATACGCCTATTTTTATAGGTT
AATGTCATGATAATAATGGTTTCTTAGACGTCAGGTGGCACTTTTCGGGGAAATGTGCGCGGAACCCCTA
TTTGTTTATTTTTCTAAATACATTCAAATATGTATCCGCTCATGAGACAATAACCCTGATAAATGCTTCA
ATAATATTGAAAAAGGAAGAGTATGAGTATTCAACATTTCCGTGTCGCCCTTATTCCCTTTTTTGCGGCA
TTTTGCCTTCCTGTTTTTGCTCACCCAGAAACGCTGGTGAAAGTAAAAGATGCTGAAGATCAGTTGGGTG
CACGAGTGGGTTACATCGAACTGGATCTCAACAGCGGTAAGATCCTTGAGAGTTTTCGCCCCGAAGAACG
TTTTCCAATGATGAGCACTTTTAAAGTTCTGCTATGTGGCGCGGTATTATCCCGTATTGACGCCGGGCAA
GAGCAACTCGGTCGCCGCATACACTATTCTCAGAATGACTTGGTTGAGTACTCACCAGTCACAGAAAAGC
ATCTTACGGATGGCATGACAGTAAGAGAATTATGCAGTGCTGCCATAACCATGAGTGATAACACTGCGGC
CAACTTACTTCTGACAACGATCGGAGGACCGAAGGAGCTAACCGCTTTTTTGCACAACATGGGGGATCAT
GTAACTCGCCTTGATCGTTGGGAACCGGAGCTGAATGAAGCCATACCAAACGACGAGCGTGACACCACGA
TGCCTGTAGCAATGGCAACAACGTTGCGCAAACTATTAACTGGCGAACTACTTACTCTAGCTTCCCGGCA
ACAATTAATAGACTGGATGGAGGCGGATAAAGTTGCAGGACCACTTCTGCGCTCGGCCCTTCCGGCTGGC
TGGTTTATTGCTGATAAATCTGGAGCCGGTGAGCGTGGGTCTCGCGGTATCATTGCAGCACTGGGGCCAG
ATGGTAAGCCCTCCCGTATCGTAGTTATCTACACGACGGGGAGTCAGGCAACTATGGATGAACGAAATAG
ACAGATCGCTGAGATAGGTGCCTCACTGATTAAGCATTGGTAACTGTCAGACCAAGTTTACTCATATATA
CTTTAGATTGATTTAAAACTTCATTTTTAATTTAAAAGGATCTAGGTGAAGATCCTTTTTGATAATCTCA
TGACCAAAATCCCTTAACGTGAGTTTTCGTTCCACTGAGCGTCAGACCCCGTAGAAAAGATCAAAGGATC
TTCTTGAGATCCTTTTTTTCTGCGCGTAATCTGCTGCTTGCAAACAAAAAAACCACCGCTACCAGCGGTG
GTTTGTTTGCCGGATCAAGAGCTACCAACTCTTTTTCCGAAGGTAACTGGCTTCAGCAGAGCGCAGATAC
CAAATACTGTTCTTCTAGTGTAGCCGTAGTTAGGCCACCACTTCAAGAACTCTGTAGCACCGCCTACATA
CCTCGCTCTGCTAATCCTGTTACCAGTGGCTGCTGCCAGTGGCGATAAGTCGTGTCTTACCGGGTTGGAC
TCAAGACGATAGTTACCGGATAAGGCGCAGCGGTCGGGCTGAACGGGGGGTTCGTGCACACAGCCCAGCT
TGGAGCGAACGACCTACACCGAACTGAGATACCTACAGCGTGAGCTATGAGAAAGCGCCACGCTTCCCGA
AGGGAGAAAGGCGGACAGGTATCCGGTAAGCGGCAGGGTCGGAACAGGAGAGCGCACGAGGGAGCTTCCA
GGGGGAAACGCCTGGTATCTTTATAGTCCTGTCGGGTTTCGCCACCTCTGACTTGAGCGTCGATTTTTGT
GATGCTCGTCAGGGGGGCGGAGCCTATGGAAAAACGCCAGCAACGCGGCCTTTTTACGGTTCCTGGCCTT
TTGCTGGCCTTTTGCTCATATCAGCACACAATTGCCCATTATACGCGCGTATAATGGACTATTGTGTGCT
GATAACATGT
